Addgene plasmid #210362: GLG1-2Strep
Purpose: Expresses GLG1 fused with 2Strep in mammalian cells
Depositing lab: Michele Pagano. Depositing organization: NYU Grossman School of Medicine. Publication: The REEP5/TRAM1 complex binds SARS-CoV-2 NSP3 and promotes virus replication. Li J, Gui Q, Liang FX, Sall J, Zhang Q, Duan Y, Dhabaria A, Askenazi M, Ueberheide B, Stapleford KA, Pagano M. J Virol. 2023 Sep 28:e0050723. doi: 10.1128/jvi.00507-23. PubMed 37768083.
Backbone
  Vector backbone: PcDNA3.1
  Backbone size w/o insert (bp): 5400
  Total vector size (bp): 9000
  Vector type: Mammalian Expression
  Selectable markers: Neomycin (select with G418)
Growth in bacteria
  Bacterial resistance: Ampicillin, 100 μg/mL
  Growth temperature: 37°C
  Growth strain: DH5alpha
  Copy number: High Copy
Gene/Insert
  Gene/Insert name: GLG1
  Species: H. sapiens (human)
  Insert size (bp): 3537
  GenBank ID: NM_001145667.2
  Entrez Gene: GLG1 (a.k.a. CFR-1, ESL-1, MG-160, MG160)
  Tag / fusion protein: 2Strep (C terminal on insert)
  Cloning method: Ligation Independent Cloning
  Sequencing primers: 5′ CMV-F; 3′ BGHR
Resource information
  A portion of this plasmid was derived from a plasmid made by: Horizon Discovery MHS6278-202808913
Terms and licenses: Academic/Nonprofit Terms; Industry Terms: Not Available to Industry
How to cite: GLG1-2Strep was a gift from Michele Pagano (Addgene plasmid # 210362 ; http://n2t.net/addgene:210362 ; RRID:Addgene_210362)
