[The description below was written by a language model from this plasmid's Addgene catalogue record and pLannotate feature annotations shown in this document.]
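Description:
GLG1-2Strep is a mammalian expression plasmid built on the pcDNA3.1 backbone, with a sequenced length of about 9.1 kb. It carries the human GLG1 coding sequence (Golgi glycoprotein 1, also known as CFR-1, ESL-1 or MG-160), a 3,537 bp open reading frame. In bacteria it is maintained as a high-copy plasmid through a ColE1/pUC-type origin and selected with ampicillin via the β-lactamase gene. An f1 origin is also present, a standard backbone element that permits single-stranded DNA production.

The GLG1 insert sits downstream of the human cytomegalovirus immediate-early enhancer and promoter, which drive strong constitutive transcription in mammalian cells, and is followed by the bovine growth hormone polyadenylation signal. Two Strep-Tag II motifs lie just 3′ of the coding sequence, forming the C-terminal tandem "2Strep" tag that binds Strep-Tactin. This allows affinity purification or pull-down of the fusion protein and its interaction partners. T7 and SP6 phage promoters flank the cloning region. A separate SV40 early promoter–neomycin phosphotransferase–SV40 poly(A) cassette allows G418 selection of stably transfected cells. The annotation software also flags short fragments of an HIV-1 LTR, ble, lacI and the pBR322 bom region. These appear to be partial matches or backbone remnants rather than functional elements.

The stated purpose is expression of Strep-tagged GLG1 in mammalian cells. The plasmid was deposited in connection with a study of host proteins that interact with SARS-CoV-2 NSP3, which suggests use in protein interaction experiments, though the record does not describe GLG1's specific role in that work.
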