Features (pLannotate 1.2.2; 23 found; start..end, strand, type, name):
      8..60      -  misc_feature   bom (fragment): basis of mobility region from pBR322
    215..594     +  enhancer       CMV enhancer: human cytomegalovirus immediate early enhancer
    595..798     +  promoter       CMV promoter: human cytomegalovirus (CMV) immediate early promoter
    794..827     +  LTR            5' LTR (truncated) (fragment): truncated 5' long terminal repeat (LTR) from HIV-1
    843..861     +  promoter       T7 promoter: promoter for bacteriophage T7 RNA polymerase
    893..4429    +  CDS            GLG1: GSLG1_HUMAN - Also known as CFR1, ESL1, MG160. Experimental evidence at protein level: Swiss-Prot protein existence level 1. Binds fibroblast growth factor and E-selectin (cell-adhesion lectin on endothelial cells mediating the binding of neutrophils). From Homo sapiens (Human).
   4520..4539    +  CDS            Strep-Tag II (fragment): peptide that binds Strep-Tactin®, an engineered form of streptavidin
   4568..4587    +  CDS            Strep-Tag II (fragment): peptide that binds Strep-Tactin®, an engineered form of streptavidin
   4622..4640    -  promoter       SP6 promoter: promoter for bacteriophage SP6 RNA polymerase
   4666..4890    +  polyA_signal   bGH poly(A) signal: bovine growth hormone polyadenylation signal
   4894..4915    +  promoter       SV40 promoter (fragment): SV40 enhancer and early promoter
   4936..5364    +  rep_origin     f1 ori (sequence partly withheld): f1 bacteriophage origin of replication; arrow indicates direction of (+) strand synthesis
   5378..5707    +  promoter       SV40 promoter: SV40 enhancer and early promoter
   5774..6565    +  CDS            neo: KKA2_KLEPN - Also known as kan, nptII. Experimental evidence at protein level: Swiss-Prot protein existence level 1. Resistance to kanamycin, neomycin, paromomycin, ribostamycin, butirosin and gentamicin B. From Klebsiella pneumoniae.
   6589..6747    +  CDS            ble (fragment): BLE_KLEPN - Experimental evidence at protein level: Swiss-Prot protein existence level 1. Binding protein with a strong affinity to the bleomycin family of antibiotics. Binds to CL990; an antimitotic-antibiotic compound. From Klebsiella pneumoniae.
   6742..6863    +  polyA_signal   SV40 poly(A) signal: SV40 polyadenylation signal
   6936..6952    -  protein_bind   lac operator: The lac repressor binds to the lac operator to inhibit transcription in E. coli. This inhibition can be relieved by adding lactose or isopropyl-β-D-thiogalactopyranoside (IPTG). lac repressor encoded by lacI
   6960..6990    -  promoter       lac promoter: promoter for the E. coli lac operon
   7005..7026    -  protein_bind   CAP binding site: CAP binding activates transcription in the presence of cAMP. E. coli catabolite activator protein
   7039..7131    -  CDS            lacI (fragment): lac repressor; lacI; The lac repressor binds to the lac operator to inhibit transcription in E. coli. This inhibition can be relieved by adding lactose or isopropyl-β-D-thiogalactopyranoside (IPTG).
   7314..7902    -  rep_origin     ori: high-copy-number ColE1/pMB1/pBR322/pUC origin of replication
   8073..8933    -  CDS            AmpR: β-lactamase; bla; confers resistance to ampicillin, carbenicillin, and related antibiotics
   8934..9038    -  promoter       AmpR promoter: bla
>Addgene plasmid #210362 | GLG1-2Strep | addgene full sequence | sequence record 417476 | Addgene NGS Result
GATCCCCTATGGTGCACTCTCAGTACAATCTGCTCTGATGCCGCATAGTTAAGCCAGTATCTGCTCCCTG
CTTGTGTGTTGGAGGTCGCTGAGTAGTGCGCGAGCAAAATTTAAGCTACAACAAGGCAAGGCTTGACCGA
CAATTGCATGAAGAATCTGCTTAGGGTTAGGCGTTTTGCGCTGCTTCGCGATGTACGGGCCAGATATACG
CGTTGACATTGATTATTGACTAGTTATTAATAGTAATCAATTACGGGGTCATTAGTTCATAGCCCATATA
TGGAGTTCCGCGTTACATAACTTACGGTAAATGGCCCGCCTGGCTGACCGCCCAACGACCCCCGCCCATT
GACGTCAATAATGACGTATGTTCCCATAGTAACGCCAATAGGGACTTTCCATTGACGTCAATGGGTGGAG
TATTTACGGTAAACTGCCCACTTGGCAGTACATCAAGTGTATCATATGCCAAGTACGCCCCCTATTGACG
TCAATGACGGTAAATGGCCCGCCTGGCATTATGCCCAGTACATGACCTTATGGGACTTTCCTACTTGGCA
GTACATCTACGTATTAGTCATCGCTATTACCATGGTGATGCGGTTTTGGCAGTACATCAATGGGCGTGGA
TAGCGGTTTGACTCACGGGGATTTCCAAGTCTCCACCCCATTGACGTCAATGGGAGTTTGTTTTGGCACC
AAAATCAACGGGACTTTCCAAAATGTCGTAACAACTCCGCCCCATTGACGCAAATGGGCGGTAGGCGTGT
ACGGTGGGAGGTCTATATAAGCAGAGCTCTCTGGCTAACTAGAGAACCCACTGCTTACTGGCTTATCGAA
ATTAATACGACTCACTATAGGGAGACCCAAGCTTGGTACCGAGCTCGGATCCATGGCGGCGTGTGGACGT
GTACGGAGGATGTTCCGCTTGTCGGCGGCGCTGCATCTGCTGCTGCTATTCGCGGCCGGGGCCGAGAAAC
TCCCCGGCCAGGGCGTCCACAGCCAGGGCCAGGGTCCCGGGGCCAACTTTGTGTCCTTCGTAGGGCAGGC
CGGAGGCGGCGGCCCGGCGGGTCAGCAGCTGCCCCAGCTGCCTCAGTCATCGCAGCTTCAGCAGCAACAG
CAGCAGCAGCAACAGCAACAGCAGCCTCAGCCGCCGCAGCCGCCTTTCCCGGCGGGTGGGCCTCCGGCCC
GGCGGGGAGGAGCGGGGGCTGGTGGGGGCTGGAAGCTGGCGGAGGAAGAGTCCTGCAGGGAGGACGTGAC
CCGCGTGTGCCCTAAGCACACCTGGAGCAACAACCTGGCGGTGCTCGAGTGCCTGCAGGATGTGAGGGAG
CCTGAAAATGAAATTTCTTCAGACTGCAATCATTTGTTGTGGAATTATAAGCTGAACCTAACTACAGATC
CCAAATTTGAATCTGTGGCCAGAGAGGTTTGCAAATCTACTATAACAGAGATTAAAGAATGTGCTGATGA
ACCGGTTGGAAAAGGTTACATGGTTTCCTGCTTGGTGGATCACCGAGGCAACATCACTGAGTATCAGTGT
CACCAGTACATTACCAAGATGACGGCCATCATTTTTAGTGATTACCGTTTAATCTGTGGCTTCATGGATG
ACTGCAAAAATGACATCAACATTCTGAAATGTGGCAGTATTCGGCTTGGAGAAAAGGATGCACATTCACA
AGGTGAGGTGGTATCATGCTTGGAGAAAGGCCTGGTGAAAGAAGCAGAAGAAAGAGAACCCAAGATTCAA
GTTTCTGAACTCTGCAAGAAAGCCATTCTCCGGGTGGCTGAGCTGTCATCGGATGACTTTCACTTAGACC
GGCATTTATATTTTGCTTGCCGAGATGATCGGGAGCGTTTTTGTGAAAATACACAAGCTGGTGAGGGCAG
AGTGTATAAGTGCCTCTTTAACCATAAATTTGAAGAATCCATGAGTGAAAAGTGTCGAGAAGCACTTACA
ACCCGCCAAAAGCTGATTGCCCAGGATTATAAAGTCAGTTATTCATTGGCCAAATCCTGTAAAAGTGACT
TGAAGAAATACCGGTGCAATGTGGAAAACCTTCCGCGATCGCGTGAAGCCAGGCTCTCCTACTTGTTAAT
GTGCCTGGAGTCAGCTGTACACAGAGGGCGACAAGTCAGCAGTGAGTGCCAGGGGGAGATGCTGGATTAC
CGACGCATGTTGATGGAAGACTTTTCTCTGAGCCCTGAGATCATCCTAAGCTGTCGGGGGGAGATTGAAC
ACCATTGTTCCGGATTACATCGAAAAGGGCGGACCCTACACTGTCTGATGAAAGTAGTTCGAGGGGAGAA
GGGGAACCTTGGAATGAACTGCCAGCAGGCGCTTCAAACACTGATTCAGGAGACTGACCCTGGTGCAGAT
TACCGCATTGATCGAGCTTTGAATGAAGCTTGTGAATCTGTAATCCAGACAGCCTGCAAACATATAAGAT
CTGGAGACCCAATGATCTTGTCGTGCCTGATGGAACATTTATACACAGAGAAGATGGTAGAAGACTGTGA
ACACCGTCTCTTAGAGCTGCAGTATTTCATCTCCCGGGATTGGAAGCTGGACCCTGTCCTGTACCGCAAG
TGCCAGGGAGACGCTTCTCGTCTTTGCCACACCCACGGTTGGAATGAGACCAGTGAATTTATGCCTCAGG
GAGCTGTGTTCTCTTGTTTATACAGACACGCCTACCGCACTGAGGAACAGGGAAGGAGGCTCTCACGGGA
GTGCCGAGCTGAAGTCCAAAGGATCCTACACCAGCGTGCCATGGATGTCAAGCTGGATCCTGCCCTCCAG
GATAAGTGCCTGATTGATCTGGGAAAATGGTGCAGTGAGAAAACAGAGACTGGACAGGAGCTGGAGTGCC
TTCAGGACCATCTGGATGACTTGGTGGTGGAGTGTAGAGATATAGTTGGCAACCTCACTGAGTTAGAATC
AGAGGATATTCAAATAGAAGCCTTGCTGATGAGAGCCTGTGAGCCCATAATTCAGAACTTCTGCCACGAT
GTGGCAGATAACCAGATAGACTCTGGGGACCTGATGGAGTGTCTGATACAGAACAAACACCAGAAGGACA
TGAACGAGAAGTGTGCCATCGGAGTTACCCACTTCCAGCTGGTGCAGATGAAGGATTTTCGGTTTTCTTA
CAAGTTTAAAATGGCCTGCAAGGAGGACGTGTTGAAGCTTTGCCCAAACATAAAAAAGAAGGTGGACGTG
GTGATCTGCCTGAGCACGACCGTGCGCAATGACACTCTGCAGGAAGCCAAGGAGCACAGGGTGTCCCTGA
AGTGCCGCAGGCAGCTCCGTGTGGAGGAGCTGGAGATGACGGAGGACATCCGCTTGGAGCCAGATCTATA
CGAAGCCTGCAAGAGTGACATCAAAAACTTCTGTTCCGCTGTGCAATATGGCAACGCTCAGATTATCGAA
TGTCTGAAAGAAAACAAGAAGCAGCTAAGCACCCGCTGCCACCAAAAAGTATTTAAGCTGCAGGAGACAG
AGATGATGGACCCAGAGCTAGACTACACCCTCATGAGGGTCTGTAAGCAGATGATAAAGAGGTTCTGTCC
GGAAGCAGATTCTAAAACCATGTTGCAGTGCTTGAAGCAAAATAAAAACAGTGAATTGATGGATCCCAAA
TGCAAACAGATGATAACCAAGCGCCAGATCACCCAGAACACAGATTACCGCTTAAACCCCATGTTAAGAA
AAGCCTGTAAAGCTGACATTCCTAAATTCTGTCACGGTATCCTGACTAAGGCCAAGGATGATTCAGAATT
AGAAGGACAAGTCATCTCTTGCCTGAAGCTGAGATATGCTGACCAGCGCCTGTCTTCAGACTGTGAAGAC
CAGATCCGAATCATTATCCAGGAGTCCGCCCTGGACTACCGCCTGGATCCTCAGCTCCAGCTGCACTGCT
CAGACGAGATCTCCAGTCTATGTGCTGAAGAAGCAGCAGCCCAAGAGCAGACAGGTCAGGTGGAGGAGTG
CCTCAAGGTCAACCTGCTCAAGATCAAAACAGAATTGTGTAAAAAGGAAGTGCTAAACATGCTGAAGGAA
AGCAAAGCAGACATCTTTGTTGACCCGGTACTTCATACTGCTTGTGCCCTGGACATTAAACACCACTGCG
CAGCCATCACCCCTGGCCGCGGGCGTCAAATGTCCTGTCTCATGGAAGCACTGGAGGATAAGCGGGTGAG
GTTACAGCCCGAGTGCAAAAAGCGCCTCAATGACCGGATTGAGATGTGGAGTTACGCAGCAAAGGTGGCC
CCAGCAGATGGCTTCTCTGATCTTGCCATGCAAGTAATGACGTCTCCATCTAAGAACTACATTCTCTCTG
TGATCAGTGGGAGCATCTGTATATTGTTCCTGATTGGCCTGATGTGTGGACGGATCACCAAGCGAGTGAC
ACGAGAGCTCAAGGACAGGGAATTCGCCGCCACCATGGCGGCCGCCAGCTGGAGCCACCCTCAGTTCGAG
AAGGGAGGAGGAAGCGGCGGAGGCAGCGGAGGAGGAAGCTGGAGCCACCCGCAGTTCGAGAAATGACTCG
AGCATGCATCTAGAGGCTGGAGCCACCCGCAGTTCGAGAAATGACTCGAGCATGCATCTAGAGGGCCCTA
TTCTATAGTGTCACCTAAATGCTAGAGCTCGCTGATCAGCCTCGACTGTGCCTTCTAGTTGCCAGCCATC
TGTTGTTTGCCCCTCCCCCGTGCCTTCCTTGACCCTGGAAGGTGCCACTCCCACTGTCCTTTCCTAATAA
AATGAGGAAATTGCATCGCATTGTCTGAGTAGGTGTCATTCTATTCTGGGGGGTGGGGTGGGGCAGGACA
GCAAGGGGGAGGATTGGGAAGACAATAGCAGGCATGCTGGGGATGCGGTGGGCTCTATGGCTTCTGAGGC
GGAAAGAACCAGCTGGGGCTCTAGGGGGTATCCCC
[124 nt withheld, positions 4936-5059]
C
[91 nt withheld, positions 5061-5151]
A
[49 nt withheld, positions 5153-5201]
CCTTTGACGTTGGAGTCCACGTTCTTT
[37 nt withheld, positions 5229-5265]
ACCCTATCTCGGTCTATTCTTTTGATTTATAAGGGATTTTGCCGATTTCGGCCTATTGGTTAAAAAATGA
GCTGATTTAACAAAAATTTAACGCGAATTAATTCTGTGGAATGTGTGTCAGTTAGGGTGTGGAAAGTCCC
CAGGCTCCCCAGCAGGCAGAAGTATGCAAAGCATGCATCTCAATTAGTCAGCAACCAGGTGTGGAAAGTC
CCCAGGCTCCCCAGCAGGCAGAAGTATGCAAAGCATGCATCTCAATTAGTCAGCAACCATAGTCCCGCCC
CTAACTCCGCCCATCCCGCCCCTAACTCCGCCCAGTTCCGCCCATTCTCCGCCCCATGGCTGACTAATTT
TTTTTATTTATGCAGAGGCCGAGGCCGCCTCTGCCTCTGAGCTATTCCAGAAGTAGTGAGGAGGCTTTTT
TGGAGGCCTAGGCTTTTGCAAAAAGCTCCCGGGAGCTTGTATATCCATTTTCGGATCTGATCAAGAGACA
GGATGAGGATCGTTTCGCATGATTGAACAAGATGGATTGCACGCAGGTTCTCCGGCCGCTTGGGTGGAGA
GGCTATTCGGCTATGACTGGGCACAACAGACAATCGGCTGCTCTGATGCCGCCGTGTTCCGGCTGTCAGC
GCAGGGGCGCCCGGTTCTTTTTGTCAAGACCGACCTGTCCGGTGCCCTGAATGAACTGCAGGACGAGGCA
GCGCGGCTATCGTGGCTGGCCACGACGGGCGTTCCTTGCGCAGCTGTGCTCGACGTTGTCACTGAAGCGG
GAAGGGACTGGCTGCTATTGGGCGAAGTGCCGGGGCAGGATCTCCTGTCATCTCACCTTGCTCCTGCCGA
GAAAGTATCCATCATGGCTGATGCAATGCGGCGGCTGCATACGCTTGATCCGGCTACCTGCCCATTCGAC
CACCAAGCGAAACATCGCATCGAGCGAGCACGTACTCGGATGGAAGCCGGTCTTGTCGATCAGGATGATC
TGGACGAAGAGCATCAGGGGCTCGCGCCAGCCGAACTGTTCGCCAGGCTCAAGGCGCGCATGCCCGACGG
CGAGGATCTCGTCGTGACCCATGGCGATGCCTGCTTGCCGAATATCATGGTGGAAAATGGCCGCTTTTCT
GGATTCATCGACTGTGGCCGGCTGGGTGTGGCGGACCGCTATCAGGACATAGCGTTGGCTACCCGTGATA
TTGCTGAAGAGCTTGGCGGCGAATGGGCTGACCGCTTCCTCGTGCTTTACGGTATCGCCGCTCCCGATTC
GCAGCGCATCGCCTTCTATCGCCTTCTTGACGAGTTCTTCTGAGCGGGACTCTGGGGTTCGAAATGACCG
ACCAAGCGACGCCCAACCTGCCATCACGAGATTTCGATTCCACCGCCGCCTTCTATGAAAGGTTGGGCTT
CGGAATCGTTTTCCGGGACGCCGGCTGGATGATCCTCCAGCGCGGGGATCTCATGCTGGAGTTCTTCGCC
CACCCCAACTTGTTTATTGCAGCTTATAATGGTTACAAATAAAGCAATAGCATCACAAATTTCACAAATA
AAGCATTTTTTTCACTGCATTCTAGTTGTGGTTTGTCCAAACTCATCAATGTATCTTATCATGTCTGTAT
ACCGTCGACCTCTAGCTAGAGCTTGGCGTAATCATGGTCATAGCTGTTTCCTGTGTGAAATTGTTATCCG
CTCACAATTCCACACAACATACGAGCCGGAAGCATAAAGTGTAAAGCCTGGGGTGCCTAATGAGTGAGCT
AACTCACATTAATTGCGTTGCGCTCACTGCCCGCTTTCCAGTCGGGAAACCTGTCGTGCCAGCTGCATTA
ATGAATCGGCCAACGCGCGGGGAGAGGCGGTTTGCGTATTGGGCGCTCTTCCGCTTCCTCGCTCACTGAC
TCGCTGCGCTCGGTCGTTCGGCTGCGGCGAGCGGTATCAGCTCACTCAAAGGCGGTAATACGGTTATCCA
CAGAATCAGGGGATAACGCAGGAAAGAACATGTGAGCAAAAGGCCAGCAAAAGGCCAGGAACCGTAAAAA
GGCCGCGTTGCTGGCGTTTTTCCATAGGCTCCGCCCCCCTGACGAGCATCACAAAAATCGACGCTCAAGT
CAGAGGTGGCGAAACCCGACAGGACTATAAAGATACCAGGCGTTTCCCCCTGGAAGCTCCCTCGTGCGCT
CTCCTGTTCCGACCCTGCCGCTTACCGGATACCTGTCCGCCTTTCTCCCTTCGGGAAGCGTGGCGCTTTC
TCATAGCTCACGCTGTAGGTATCTCAGTTCGGTGTAGGTCGTTCGCTCCAAGCTGGGCTGTGTGCACGAA
CCCCCCGTTCAGCCCGACCGCTGCGCCTTATCCGGTAACTATCGTCTTGAGTCCAACCCGGTAAGACACG
ACTTATCGCCACTGGCAGCAGCCACTGGTAACAGGATTAGCAGAGCGAGGTATGTAGGCGGTGCTACAGA
GTTCTTGAAGTGGTGGCCTAACTACGGCTACACTAGAAGAACAGTATTTGGTATCTGCGCTCTGCTGAAG
CCAGTTACCTTCGGAAAAAGAGTTGGTAGCTCTTGATCCGGCAAACAAACCACCGCTGGTAGCGGTGGTT
TTTTTGTTTGCAAGCAGCAGATTACGCGCAGAAAAAAAGGATCTCAAGAAGATCCTTTGATCTTTTCTAC
GGGGTCTGACGCTCAGTGGAACGAAAACTCACGTTAAGGGATTTTGGTCATGAGATTATCAAAAAGGATC
TTCACCTAGATCCTTTTAAATTAAAAATGAAGTTTTAAATCAATCTAAAGTATATATGAGTAAACTTGGT
CTGACAGTTACCAATGCTTAATCAGTGAGGCACCTATCTCAGCGATCTGTCTATTTCGTTCATCCATAGT
TGCCTGACTCCCCGTCGTGTAGATAACTACGATACGGGAGGGCTTACCATCTGGCCCCAGTGCTGCAATG
ATACCGCGAGACCCACGCTCACCGGCTCCAGATTTATCAGCAATAAACCAGCCAGCCGGAAGGGCCGAGC
GCAGAAGTGGTCCTGCAACTTTATCCGCCTCCATCCAGTCTATTAATTGTTGCCGGGAAGCTAGAGTAAG
TAGTTCGCCAGTTAATAGTTTGCGCAACGTTGTTGCCATTGCTACAGGCATCGTGGTGTCACGCTCGTCG
TTTGGTATGGCTTCATTCAGCTCCGGTTCCCAACGATCAAGGCGAGTTACATGATCCCCCATGTTGTGCA
AAAAAGCGGTTAGCTCCTTCGGTCCTCCGATCGTTGTCAGAAGTAAGTTGGCCGCAGTGTTATCACTCAT
GGTTATGGCAGCACTGCATAATTCTCTTACTGTCATGCCATCCGTAAGATGCTTTTCTGTGACTGGTGAG
TACTCAACCAAGTCATTCTGAGAATAGTGTATGCGGCGACCGAGTTGCTCTTGCCCGGCGTCAATACGGG
ATAATACCGCGCCACATAGCAGAACTTTAAAAGTGCTCATCATTGGAAAACGTTCTTCGGGGCGAAAACT
CTCAAGGATCTTACCGCTGTTGAGATCCAGTTCGATGTAACCCACTCGTGCACCCAACTGATCTTCAGCA
TCTTTTACTTTCACCAGCGTTTCTGGGTGAGCAAAAACAGGAAGGCAAAATGCCGCAAAAAAGGGAATAA
GGGCGACACGGAAATGTTGAATACTCATACTCTTCCTTTTTCAATATTATTGAAGCATTTATCAGGGTTA
TTGTCTCATGAGCGGATACATATTTGAATGTATTTAGAAAAATAAACAAATAGGGGTTCCGCGCACATTT
CCCCGAAAAGTGCCACCTGACGTCGACGGATCGGGAGATCTCCC
